>Addgene plasmid #132710 | pPRIME-CMV-GFP-shCrh2 | addgene full sequence | sequence record 260009 | Addgene NGS Result
GAGGGGACCCGACAGGCCCGAAGGAATAGAAGAAGAAGGTGGAGAGAGAGACAGAGACAGATCCATTCGA
TTAGTGAACGGATCGGCACTGCGTGCGCCAATTCTGCAGACAAATGGCAGTATTCATCCACAATTTTAAA
AGAAAAGGGGGGATTGGGGGGTACAGTGCAGGGGAAAGAATAGTAGACATAATAGCAACAGACATACAAA
CTAAAGAATTACAAAAACAAATTACAAAAATTCAAAATTTTCGGGTTTATTACAGGGACAGCAGAGATCC
AGTTTGGTTAGTACCGGGCCCGCTCTAGACGTATTACCGCCATGCATTAGTTATTAATAGTAATCAATTA
CGGGGTCATTAGTTCATAGCCCATATATGGAGTTCCGCGTTACATAACTTACGGTAAATGGCCCGCCTGG
CTGACCGCCCAACGACCCCCGCCCATTGACGTCAATAATGACGTATGTTCCCATAGTAACGCCAATAGGG
ACTTTCCATTGACGTCAATGGGTGGAGTATTTACGGTAAACTGCCCACTTGGCAGTACATCAAGTGTATC
ATATGCCAAGTACGCCCCCTATTGACGTCAATGACGGTAAATGGCCCGCCTGGCATTATGCCCAGTACAT
GACCTTATGGGACTTTCCTACTTGGCAGTACATCTACGTATTAGTCATCGCTATTACCATGGTGATGCGG
TTTTGGCAGTACATCAATGGGCGTGGATAGCGGTTTGACTCACGGGGATTTCCAAGTCTCCACCCCATTG
ACGTCAATGGGAGTTTGTTTTGGCACCAAAATCAACGGGACTTTCCAAAATGTCGTAACAACTCCGCCCC
ATTGACGCAAATGGGCGGTAGGCGTGTACGGTGGGAGGTCTATATAAGCAGAGCTGGTTTAGTGAACCGT
CAGATCCGCTAGCGCTACCGGTCGCCACCATGGTGAGCAAGGGCGAGGAGCTGTTCACCGGGGTGGTGCC
CATCCTGGTCGAGCTGGACGGCGACGTAAACGGCCACAAGTTCAGCGTGTCCGGCGAGGGCGAGGGCGAT
GCCACCTACGGCAAGCTGACCCTGAAGTTCATCTGCACCACCGGCAAGCTGCCCGTGCCCTGGCCCACCC
TCGTGACCACCCTGACCTACGGCGTGCAGTGCTTCAGCCGCTACCCCGACCACATGAAGCAGCACGACTT
CTTCAAGTCCGCCATGCCCGAAGGCTACGTCCAGGAGCGCACCATCTTCTTCAAGGACGACGGCAACTAC
AAGACCCGCGCCGAGGTGAAGTTCGAGGGCGACACCCTGGTGAACCGCATCGAGCTGAAGGGCATCGACT
TCAAGGAGGACGGCAACATCCTGGGGCACAAGCTGGAGTACAACTACAACAGCCACAACGTCTATATCAT
GGCCGACAAGCAGAAGAACGGCATCAAGGTGAACTTCAAGATCCGCCACAACATCGAGGACGGCAGCGTG
CAGCTCGCCGACCACTACCAGCAGAACACCCCCATCGGCGACGGCCCCGTGCTGCTGCCCGACAACCACT
ACCTGAGCACCCAGTCCGCCCTGAGCAAAGACCCCAACGAGAAGCGCGATCACATGGTCCTGCTGGAGTT
CGTGACCGCCGCCGGGATCACTCTCGGCATGGACGAGCTGTACAAGTAGCGGCCGCAAGCCTTGTTAAGT
GCTCGCTTCGGCAGCACATATACTATGTTGAATGAGGCTTCAGTACTTTACAGAATCGTTGCCTGCACAT
CTTGGAAACACTTGCTGGGATTACTTCTTCAGGTTAACCCAACAGAAGGCTCGAGAAGGTATATTGCTGT
TGACAGTGAGCGCAGTGTGTTTCTTTGTAGTAACTAGTGAAGCCACAGATGTAGTTACTACAAAGAAACA
CACTTTGCCTACTGCCTCGGAATTCAAGGGGCTACTTTAGGAGCAATTATCTTGTTTACTAAAACTGAAT
ACCTTGCTATCTCTTTGATACATTTTTACAAAGCTGAATTAAAATGGTATAAATTAAATCACTTTTTTCA
ATTGGAAGACTAATGCGTTTAAACACGCGGCGACGCGTTCGACCGAATAAATACCTGTGACGGAAGATCA
CTTCGCAGAATAAATAAATCCTGGTGTCCCTGTTGATACCGGGAAGCCCTGGGCCAACTTTTGGCGAAAA
TGAGACGTTGATCGGCACGTAAGAGGTTCCAACTTTCACCATAATGAAATAAGATCACTACCGGGCGTAT
TTTTTGAGTTGTCGAGATTTTCAGGAGCTAAGGAAGCTAAAATGGAGAAAAAAATCACTGGATATACCAC
CGTTGATATATCCCAATGGCATCGTAAAGAACATTTTGAGGCATTTCAGTCAGTTGCTCAATGTACCTAT
AACCAGACCGTTCAGCTGGATATTACGGCCTTTTTAAAGACCGTAAAGAAAAATAAGCACAAGTTTTATC
CGGCCTTTATTCACATTCTTGCCCGCCTGATGAATGCTCATCCGGAATTACGTATGGCAATGAAAGACGG
TGAGCTGGTGATATGGGATAGTGTTCACCCTTGTTACACCGTTTTCCATGAGCAAACTGAAACGTTTTCA
TCGCTCTGGAGTGAATACCACGACGATTTCCGGCAGTTTCTACACATATATTCGCAAGATGTGGCGTGTT
ACGGTGAAAACCTGGCCTATTTCCCTAAAGGGTTTATTGAGAATATGTTTTTCGTCTCAGCCAATCCCTG
GGTGAGTTTCACCAGTTTTGATTTAAACGTGGCCAATATGGACAACTTCTTCGCCCCCGTTTTCACCATG
GGCAAATATTATACGCAAGGCGACAAGGTGCTGATGCCGCTGGCGATTCAGGTTCATCATGCCGTTTGTG
ATGGCTTCCATGTCGGCAGAATGCTTAATGAATTACAACAGTACTGCGATGAGTGGCAGGGCGGGGCGTA
ATTTTTTTAAGGCAGTTATTGGTGCCCTTAAACGCCTGGTTGCTACGCCTGAATAAGTGATAATAAGCGG
ATGAATGGCAGAAATTCGGATCTCGCGCGTTTGGGCGGTGGCTCCCTGCCACGCGGCTCCGAACAGAAGC
TGATCTCCGAAGAGGATCTGACATGTGTTTAAACTTAATTAAGTCGAGGTCGACGGTATCGATAAGCTCG
CTTCACGAGATCATGTTTAAGGGTTCCGGTTCCACTAGGTACAATTCGATATCAAGCTTATCGATAATCA
ACCTCTGGATTACAAAATTTGTGAAAGATTGACTGGTATTCTTAACTATGTTGCTCCTTTTACGCTATGT
GGATACGCTGCTTTAATGCCTTTGTATCATGCTATTGCTTCCCGTATGGCTTTCATTTTCTCCTCCTTGT
ATAAATCCTGGTTGCTGTCTCTTTATGAGGAGTTGTGGCCCGTTGTCAGGCAACGTGGCGTGGTGTGCAC
TGTGTTTGCTGACGCAACCCCCACTGGTTGGGGCATTGCCACCACCTGTCAGCTCCTTTCCGGGACTTTC
GCTTTCCCCCTCCCTATTGCCACGGCGGAACTCATCGCCGCCTGCCTTGCCCGCTGCTGGACAGGGGCTC
GGCTGTTGGGCACTGACAATTCCGTGGTGTTGTCGGGGAAATCATCGTCCTTTCCTTGGCTGCTCGCCTG
TGTTGCCACCTGGATTCTGCGCGGGACGTCCTTCTGCTACGTCCCTTCGGCCCTCAATCCAGCGGACCTT
CCTTCCCGCGGCCTGCTGCCGGCTCTGCGGCCTCTTCCGCGTCTTCGCCTTCGCCCTCAGACGAGTCGGA
TCTCCCTTTGGGCCGCCTCCCCGCATCGATACCGTCGACCTCGATCGAGACCTAGAAAAACATGGAGCAA
TCACAAGTAGCAATACAGCAGCTACCAATGCTGATTGTGCCTGGCTAGAAGCACAAGAGGAGGAGGAGGT
GGGTTTTCCAGTCACACCTCAGGTACCTTTAAGACCAATGACTTACAAGGCAGCTGTAGATCTTAGCCAC
TTTTTAAAAGAAAAGGGGGGACTGGAAGGGCTAATTCACTCCCAACGAAGACAAGATATCCTTGATCTGT
GGATCTACCACACACAAGGCTACTTCCCTGATTGGCAGAACTACACACCAGGGCCAGGGATCAGATATCC
ACTGACCTTTGGATGGTGCTACAAGCTAGTACCAGTTGAGCAAGAGAAGGTAGAAGAAGCCAATGAAGGA
GAGAACACCCGCTTGTTACACCCTGTGAGCCTGCATGGGATGGATGACCCGGAGAGAGAAGTATTAGAGT
GGAGGTTTGACAGCCGCCTAGCATTTCATCACATGGCCCGAGAGCTGCATCCGGACTGTACTGGGTCTCT
CTGGTTAGACCAGATCTGAGCCTGGGAGCTCTCTGGCTAACTAGGGAACCCACTGCTTAAGCCTCAATAA
AGCTTGCCTTGAGTGCTTCAAGTAGTGTGTGCCCGTCTGTTGTGTGACTCTGGTAACTAGAGATCCCTCA
GACCCTTTTAGTCAGTGTGGAAAATCTCTAGCAGCATGTGAGCAAAAGGCCAGCAAAAGGCCAGGAACCG
TAAAAAGGCCGCGTTGCTGGCGTTTTTCCATAGGCTCCGCCCCCCTGACGAGCATCACAAAAATCGACGC
TCAAGTCAGAGGTGGCGAAACCCGACAGGACTATAAAGATACCAGGCGTTTCCCCCTGGAAGCTCCCTCG
TGCGCTCTCCTGTTCCGACCCTGCCGCTTACCGGATACCTGTCCGCCTTTCTCCCTTCGGGAAGCGTGGC
GCTTTCTCATAGCTCACGCTGTAGGTATCTCAGTTCGGTGTAGGTCGTTCGCTCCAAGCTGGGCTGTGTG
CACGAACCCCCCGTTCAGCCCGACCGCTGCGCCTTATCCGGTAACTATCGTCTTGAGTCCAACCCGGTAA
GACACGACTTATCGCCACTGGCAGCAGCCACTGGTAACAGGATTAGCAGAGCGAGGTATGTAGGCGGTGC
TACAGAGTTCTTGAAGTGGTGGCCTAACTACGGCTACACTAGAAGAACAGTATTTGGTATCTGCGCTCTG
CTGAAGCCAGTTACCTTCGGAAAAAGAGTTGGTAGCTCTTGATCCGGCAAACAAACCACCGCTGGTAGCG
GTGGTTTTTTTGTTTGCAAGCAGCAGATTACGCGCAGAAAAAAAGGATCTCAAGAAGATCCTTTGATCTT
TTCTACGGGGTCTGACGCTCAGTGGAACGAAAACTCACGTTAAGGGATTTTGGTCATGAGATTATCAAAA
AGGATCTTCACCTAGATCCTTTTAAATTAAAAATGAAGTTTTAAATCAATCTAAAGTATATATGAGTAAA
CTTGGTCTGACAGTTACCAATGCTTAATCAGTGAGGCACCTATCTCAGCGATCTGTCTATTTCGTTCATC
CATAGTTGCCTGACTCCCCGTCGTGTAGATAACTACGATACGGGAGGGCTTACCATCTGGCCCCAGTGCT
GCAATGATACCGCGAGACCCACGCTCACCGGCTCCAGATTTATCAGCAATAAACCAGCCAGCCGGAAGGG
CCGAGCGCAGAAGTGGTCCTGCAACTTTATCCGCCTCCATCCAGTCTATTAATTGTTGCCGGGAAGCTAG
AGTAAGTAGTTCGCCAGTTAATAGTTTGCGCAACGTTGTTGCCATTGCTACAGGCATCGTGGTGTCACGC
TCGTCGTTTGGTATGGCTTCATTCAGCTCCGGTTCCCAACGATCAAGGCGAGTTACATGATCCCCCATGT
TGTGCAAAAAAGCGGTTAGCTCCTTCGGTCCTCCGATCGTTGTCAGAAGTAAGTTGGCCGCAGTGTTATC
ACTCATGGTTATGGCAGCACTGCATAATTCTCTTACTGTCATGCCATCCGTAAGATGCTTTTCTGTGACT
GGTGAGTACTCAACCAAGTCATTCTGAGAATAGTGTATGCGGCGACCGAGTTGCTCTTGCCCGGCGTCAA
TACGGGATAATACCGCGCCACATAGCAGAACTTTAAAAGTGCTCATCATTGGAAAACGTTCTTCGGGGCG
AAAACTCTCAAGGATCTTACCGCTGTTGAGATCCAGTTCGATGTAACCCACTCGTGCACCCAACTGATCT
TCAGCATCTTTTACTTTCACCAGCGTTTCTGGGTGAGCAAAAACAGGAAGGCAAAATGCCGCAAAAAAGG
GAATAAGGGCGACACGGAAATGTTGAATACTCATACTCTTCCTTTTTCAATATTATTGAAGCATTTATCA
GGGTTATTGTCTCATGAGCGGATACATATTTGAATGTATTTAGAAAAATAAACAAATAGGGGTTCCGCGC
ACATTTCCCCGAAAAGTGCCACCTGACGTCGACGGATCGGGAGATCTCCCGATCCCCTATGGTGCACTCT
CAGTACAATCTGCTCTGATGCCGCATAGTTAAGCCAGTATCTGCTCCCTGCTTGTGTGTTGGAGGTCGCT
GAGTAGTGCGCGAGCAAAATTTAAGCTACAACAAGGCAAGGCTTGACCGACAATTGCATGAAGAATCTGC
TTAGGGTTAGGCGTTTTGCGCTGCTTCGCGATGTACGGGCCAGATATACGCGTTGACATTGATTATTGAC
TAGTTATTAATAGTAATCAATTACGGGGTCATTAGTTCATAGCCCATATATGGAGTTCCGCGTTACATAA
CTTACGGTAAATGGCCCGCCTGGCTGACCGCCCAACGACCCCCGCCCATTGACGTCAATAATGACGTATG
TTCCCATAGTAACGCCAATAGGGACTTTCCATTGACGTCAATGGGTGGAGTATTTACGGTAAACTGCCCA
CTTGGCAGTACATCAAGTGTATCATATGCCAAGTACGCCCCCTATTGACGTCAATGACGGTAAATGGCCC
GCCTGGCATTATGCCCAGTACATGACCTTATGGGACTTTCCTACTTGGCAGTACATCTACGTATTAGTCA
TCGCTATTACCATGGTGATGCGGTTTTGGCAGTACATCAATGGGCGTGGATAGCGGTTTGACTCACGGGG
ATTTCCAAGTCTCCACCCCATTGACGTCAATGGGAGTTTGTTTTGGCACCAAAATCAACGGGACTTTCCA
AAATGTCGTAACAACTCCGCCCCATTGACGCAAATGGGCGGTAGGCGTGTACGGTGGGAGGTCTATATAA
GCAGCGCGTTTTGCCTGTACTGGGTCTCTCTGGTTAGACCAGATCTGAGCCTGGGAGCTCTCTGGCTAAC
TAGGGAACCCACTGCTTAAGCCTCAATAAAGCTTGCCTTGAGTGCTTCAAGTAGTGTGTGCCCGTCTGTT
GTGTGACTCTGGTAACTAGAGATCCCTCAGACCCTTTTAGTCAGTGTGGAAAATCTCTAGCAGTGGCGCC
CGAACAGGGACTTGAAAGCGAAAGGGAAACCAGAGGAGCTCTCTCGACGCAGGACTCGGCTTGCTGAAGC
GCGCACGGCAAGAGGCGAGGGGCGGCGACTGGTGAGTACGCCAAAAATTTTGACTAGCGGAGGCTAGAAG
GAGAGAGATGGGTGCGAGAGCGTCAGTATTAAGCGGGGGAGAATTAGATCGCGATGGGAAAAAATTCGGT
TAAGGCCAGGGGGAAAGAAAAAATATAAATTAAAACATATAGTATGGGCAAGCAGGGAGCTAGAACGATT
CGCAGTTAATCCTGGCCTGTTAGAAACATCAGAAGGCTGTAGACAAATACTGGGACAGCTACAACCATCC
CTTCAGACAGGATCAGAAGAACTTAGATCATTATATAATACAGTAGCAACCCTCTATTGTGTGCATCAAA
GGATAGAGATAAAAGACACCAAGGAAGCTTTAGACAAGATAGAGGAAGAGCAAAACAAAAGTAAGACCAC
CGCACAGCAAGCGGCCGGCCGCTGATCTTCAGACCTGGAGGAGGAGATATGAGGGACAATTGGAGAAGTG
AATTATATAAATATAAAGTAGTAAAAATTGAACCATTAGGAGTAGCACCCACCAAGGCAAAGAGAAGAGT
GGTGCAGAGAGAAAAAAGAGCAGTGGGAATAGGAGCTTTGTTCCTTGGGTTCTTGGGAGCAGCAGGAAGC
ACTATGGGCGCAGCGTCAATGACGCTGACGGTACAGGCCAGACAATTATTGTCTGGTATAGTGCAGCAGC
AGAACAATTTGCTGAGGGCTATTGAGGCGCAACAGCATCTGTTGCAACTCACAGTCTGGGGCATCAAGCA
GCTCCAGGCAAGAATCCTGGCTGTGGAAAGATACCTAAAGGATCAACAGCTCCTGGGGATTTGGGGTTGC
TCTGGAAAACTCATTTGCACCACTGCTGTGCCTTGGAATGCTAGTTGGAGTAATAAATCTCTGGAACAGA
TTTGGAATCACACGACCTGGATGGAGTGGGACAGAGAAATTAACAATTACACAAGCTTAATACACTCCTT
AATTGAAGAATCGCAAAACCAGCAAGAAAAGAATGAACAAGAATTATTGGAATTAGATAAATGGGCAAGT
TTGTGGAATTGGTTTAACATAACAAATTGGCTGTGGTATATAAAATTATTCATAATGATAGTAGGAGGCT
TGGTAGGTTTAAGAATAGTTTTTGCTGTACTTTCTATAGTGAATAGAGTTAGGCAGGGATATTCACCATT
ATCGTTTCAGACCCACCTCCCAACCCC
Features (pLannotate 1.2.2; 25 found; start..end, strand, type, name):
    134..251     +  misc_feature   cPPT/CTS: central polypurine tract and central termination sequence of HIV-1
    388..691     +  enhancer       CMV enhancer: human cytomegalovirus immediate early enhancer
    692..895     +  promoter       CMV promoter: human cytomegalovirus (CMV) immediate early promoter
    940..1656    +  CDS            EGFP: EGFP is a basic (constitutively fluorescent) green fluorescent protein published in 1996, derived from Aequorea victoria. It is reported to be a rapidly-maturing weak dimer with moderate acid sensitivity.
   1708..1801    +  ncRNA          5' miR-30a: sequence upstream of the 71-nt precursor of the human miR-30a microRNA (Zeng et al., 2002) miRNA
   1913..2025    +  ncRNA          3' miR-30a: sequence downstream of the 71-nt precursor of the human miR-30a microRNA (Zeng et al., 2002) miRNA
   2179..2281    +  promoter       cat promoter: promoter of the E. coli cat gene encoding chloramphenicol acetyltransferase
   2282..2941    +  CDS            CmR: chloramphenicol acetyltransferase; cat; confers resistance to chloramphenicol
   3124..3148    -  misc_feature   MCS (fragment): pBluescript multiple cloning site
   3193..3216    +  misc_feature   MCS (fragment): pBluescript multiple cloning site
   3216..3804    +  misc_feature   WPRE: woodchuck hepatitis virus posttranscriptional regulatory element
   3805..3824    +  misc_feature   MCS (fragment): pBluescript multiple cloning site
   3826..4326    +  CDS            nef (fragment): NEF_HV1LA - Experimental evidence at protein level: Swiss-Prot protein existence level 1. Extracellular Nef protein targets CD4(+) T-lymphocytes for apoptosis by interacting with CXCR4 surface receptors. From Human immunodeficiency virus type 1 group M subtype B (isolate Lai) (HIV-1).
   4333..4513    +  LTR            5' LTR (truncated): truncated 5' long terminal repeat (LTR) from HIV-1
   4575..5163    -  rep_origin     ori: high-copy-number ColE1/pMB1/pBR322/pUC origin of replication
   5334..6194    -  CDS            AmpR: β-lactamase; bla; confers resistance to ampicillin, carbenicillin, and related antibiotics
   6195..6299    -  promoter       AmpR promoter: bla
   6358..6410    -  misc_feature   bom (fragment): basis of mobility region from pBR322
   6565..6944    +  enhancer       CMV enhancer: human cytomegalovirus immediate early enhancer
   6945..7144    +  promoter       CMV promoter: human cytomegalovirus (CMV) immediate early promoter
   7162..7342    +  LTR            5' LTR (truncated): truncated 5' long terminal repeat (LTR) from HIV-1
   7389..7514    +  misc_feature   HIV-1 Ψ: packaging signal of human immunodeficiency virus type 1
   7498..7836    +  CDS            HIV-1 gag (fragment): gag protein from human immunodeficiency virus 1; gag
   8011..8244    +  misc_feature   RRE: The Rev response element (RRE) of HIV-1 allows for Rev-dependent mRNA export from the nucleus to the cytoplasm.
   8621..84      +  CDS            Rev (fragment) (across the origin): human immunodeficiency virus 1 (HIV-1) Rev protein; rev; enhances nuclear export of unspliced and incompletely spliced viral mRNAs
