[The description below was written by a language model from this plasmid's Addgene catalogue record and pLannotate feature annotations shown in this document.]
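Description:
pPRIME-CMV-GFP-shCrh2 is an HIV-1-based lentiviral transfer plasmid built on the pPRIME-CMV-GFP-recipient backbone. It delivers a microRNA-embedded short hairpin RNA (hairpin #2) directed against the 3′ untranslated region of the rat Crh (corticotropin-releasing hormone, CRF) transcript. The hairpin was cloned between XhoI and EcoRI sites, both retained, and sits between the annotated 5′ and 3′ miR-30a flanking sequences. This places it in a primary-miRNA context, so it can be transcribed by RNA polymerase II and processed through the endogenous microRNA pathway. The internal CMV enhancer/promoter drives EGFP, with the miR-30a cassette immediately downstream in what appears to be the same transcript. Green fluorescence would therefore mark cells that express the knockdown hairpin. A WPRE further downstream is a standard element for enhancing transcript expression.

The viral portion has a hybrid 5′ end, with a second CMV enhancer/promoter fused to a truncated HIV-1 LTR. This is followed by the Ψ packaging signal with a gag fragment, the RRE for Rev-dependent export, and the cPPT/CTS. The downstream end carries a nef fragment and another truncated LTR. The viral structural and enzymatic genes are absent apart from fragments, so packaging functions must be supplied in trans.

For propagation in bacteria, the table shows a ColE1/pUC-type origin, although the catalogue lists the plasmid as low copy. An ampicillin resistance gene lies in the backbone, and a cat promoter–chloramphenicol acetyltransferase cassette lies next to the hairpin site inside the viral region. The catalogue gives chloramphenicol as the selection. The sequenced record is slightly longer than the stated total size. The associated work concerns rat central amygdala CRF neurons in anxiety and fear learning, which is consistent with use for Crh knockdown in rat neurons.
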