Addgene plasmid #132710: pPRIME-CMV-GFP-shCrh2
Purpose: Encodes short hairpin RNA (shRNA) #2 that targets the 3’-untranslated region of the rat Crh gene
Depositing lab: Robert Messing. Depositing organization: University of Texas at Austin. Publication: Dissecting the Roles of GABA and Neuropeptides from Rat Central Amygdala CRF Neurons in Anxiety and Fear Learning. Pomrenze MB, Giovanetti SM, Maiya R, Gordon AG, Kreeger LJ, Messing RO. Cell Rep. 2019 Oct 1;29(1):13-21.e4. doi: 10.1016/j.celrep.2019.08.083. PubMed 31577943.
Backbone
  Vector backbone: pPRIME-CMV-GFP-recipient
  Backbone manufacturer: Addgene Plasmid #11657
  Backbone size w/o insert (bp): 8491
  Total vector size (bp): 8608
  Vector type: Lentiviral
Growth in bacteria
  Bacterial resistance: Chloramphenicol, 25 μg/mL
  Growth temperature: 37°C
  Growth strain: NEB Stable
  Copy number: Low Copy
Gene/Insert
  Gene/Insert name: shCrh(2) (alt name: small hairpin RNA targeting the 3’-untranslated regions (UTR) of rat proCrh)
  Species: R. norvegicus (rat)
  GenBank ID: NM_031019
  Entrez Gene: Crh (a.k.a. CRF)
  Promoter: CMV
  Cloning method: Restriction Enzyme; 5′ cloning site XhoI (not destroyed); 3′ cloning site EcoRI (not destroyed)
  Sequencing primers: 5′ TCTTGTAGTTGCCGTCGTC; 3′ GCTGAACGGTCTGGTTATAGG
Terms and licenses: Academic/Nonprofit Terms; Industry Terms: Not Available to Industry
How to cite: pPRIME-CMV-GFP-shCrh2 was a gift from Robert Messing (Addgene plasmid # 132710 ; http://n2t.net/addgene:132710 ; RRID:Addgene_132710)
